Addgene plasmid #218629: pLVX-TetOne-Puro-mitoEcSTH-FLAG
Purpose: This plasmid contains human codon optimized sequence of mitoEcSTH which is a soluble transhydrogenase from E. coli that can be used to increase NADH/NAD+ ratio in mammalian cells.
Depositing lab: Valentin Cracan. Depositing organization: Scintillon Institute. Publication: A genetically encoded tool to increase cellular NADH/NAD(+) ratio in living cells. Pan X, Heacock ML, Abdulaziz EN, Violante S, Zuckerman AL, Shrestha N, Yao C, Goodman RP, Cross JR, Cracan V. Nat Chem Biol. 2023 Oct 26. doi: 10.1038/s41589-023-01460-w. PubMed 37884806.
Backbone
  Vector backbone: pLVX-TetOne-Puro
  Backbone manufacturer: Clontech
  Backbone size w/o insert (bp): 9227
  Total vector size (bp): 10763
  Vector type: Mammalian Expression, Lentiviral, Synthetic Biology
  Selectable markers: Puromycin
Growth in bacteria
  Bacterial resistance: Ampicillin, 100 μg/mL
  Growth temperature: 37°C
  Growth strain: NEB Stable
  Copy number: Unknown
Gene/Insert
  Gene/Insert name: mitoEcSTH
  Species: E. coli
  Insert size (bp): 1536
  Tag / fusion protein: FLAG (C terminal on insert); MTS (N terminal on insert)
  Cloning method: Restriction Enzyme; 5′ cloning site EcoRI (not destroyed); 3′ cloning site AgeI (not destroyed)
  Sequencing primers: 5′ ACGGCCCTCCTGTCTTAGGTTAGTGAAAAATGT; 3′ CTTTGCTTATGTAAACCAGGGCGCCTAT
Terms and licenses: Academic/Nonprofit Terms; Industry Terms: Not Available to Industry
How to cite: pLVX-TetOne-Puro-mitoEcSTH-FLAG was a gift from Valentin Cracan (Addgene plasmid # 218629 ; http://n2t.net/addgene:218629 ; RRID:Addgene_218629)
