[The description below was written by a language model from this plasmid's Addgene catalogue record and pLannotate feature annotations shown in this document.]
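Description:
pLVX-TetOne-Puro-mitoEcSTH-FLAG is an HIV-1-based lentiviral vector for doxycycline-inducible expression in mammalian cells, built on the all-in-one pLVX-TetOne-Puro backbone. In bacteria it is maintained through a high-copy ColE1/pUC-type origin and selected with ampicillin via β-lactamase. The viral portion carries the elements needed for packaging and transduction: long terminal repeats, the Ψ packaging signal with a gag fragment, the Rev response element for Rev-dependent export of the genomic RNA, the cPPT/CTS, and a WPRE that enhances transcript expression. Transduced cells are selected with puromycin, with PuroR driven by an SV40 promoter.

The payload is mitoEcSTH, a human codon-optimized version of the E. coli soluble transhydrogenase (sthA/udhA). An N-terminal mitochondrial targeting sequence, annotated as a fragment of human COX4I1, directs it to mitochondria. A C-terminal FLAG epitope allows detection. The insert was cloned between EcoRI and AgeI sites downstream of the TRE3GS promoter and is followed by an SV40 polyadenylation signal. In the opposite orientation, a human PGK promoter constitutively drives the Tet-On 3G transactivator, which binds TRE3GS only in the presence of doxycycline, so a single vector supplies both regulator and responder. The inducible cassette is oriented opposite to the viral genomic transcript and the PGK, Tet-On 3G and PuroR units.

According to the record, the construct serves as a genetically encoded tool to raise the NADH/NAD+ ratio in mammalian cells, here with the enzyme directed to mitochondria. The sequenced record (10,696 nt) is slightly shorter than the catalogue total of 10,763 bp.
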