Features (pLannotate 1.2.2; 27 found; start..end, strand, type, name):
    123..223     -  CDS            Rev (fragment): human immunodeficiency virus 1 (HIV-1) Rev protein; rev; enhances nuclear export of unspliced and incompletely spliced viral mRNAs
    600..833     -  misc_feature   RRE: The Rev response element (RRE) of HIV-1 allows for Rev-dependent mRNA export from the nucleus to the cytoplasm.
   1008..1346    -  CDS            HIV-1 gag (fragment): gag protein from human immunodeficiency virus 1; gag
   1330..1455    -  misc_feature   HIV-1 Ψ: packaging signal of human immunodeficiency virus type 1
   1502..1759    -  LTR            5' LTR (truncated): truncated 5' long terminal repeat (LTR) from HIV-1
   1807..2136    -  CDS            nef (fragment): NEF_HV1BR - Experimental evidence at protein level: Swiss-Prot protein existence level 1. Extracellular Nef protein targets CD4(+) T-lymphocytes for apoptosis by interacting with CXCR4 surface receptors (PubMed:14990729). From Human immunodeficiency virus type 1 group M subtype B (isolate BRU/LAI) (HIV-1).
   2303..2437    -  polyA_signal   SV40 poly(A) signal: SV40 polyadenylation signal
   2485..2589    +  promoter       AmpR promoter: bla
   2590..3450    +  CDS            AmpR: β-lactamase; bla; confers resistance to ampicillin, carbenicillin, and related antibiotics
   3621..4209    +  rep_origin     ori: high-copy-number ColE1/pMB1/pBR322/pUC origin of replication
   4392..4484    +  CDS            lacI (fragment): lac repressor; lacI; The lac repressor binds to the lac operator to inhibit transcription in E. coli. This inhibition can be relieved by adding lactose or isopropyl-β-D-thiogalactopyranoside (IPTG).
   4497..4518    +  protein_bind   CAP binding site: CAP binding activates transcription in the presence of cAMP. E. coli catabolite activator protein
   4533..4563    +  promoter       lac promoter: promoter for the E. coli lac operon
   4567..4589    +  protein_bind   lac operator (fragment): The lac repressor binds to the lac operator to inhibit transcription in E. coli. This inhibition can be relieved by adding lactose or isopropyl-β-D-thiogalactopyranoside (IPTG). lac repressor encoded by lacI
   4739..4996    -  LTR            5' LTR (truncated): truncated 5' long terminal repeat (LTR) from HIV-1
   5044..5562    -  CDS            nef (fragment): NEF_HV1BR - Experimental evidence at protein level: Swiss-Prot protein existence level 1. Extracellular Nef protein targets CD4(+) T-lymphocytes for apoptosis by interacting with CXCR4 surface receptors (PubMed:14990729). From Human immunodeficiency virus type 1 group M subtype B (isolate BRU/LAI) (HIV-1).
   5579..6167    -  misc_feature   WPRE: woodchuck hepatitis virus posttranscriptional regulatory element
   6181..6780    -  CDS            PuroR: puromycin N-acetyltransferase; pac from Streptomyces alboniger; confers resistance to puromycin
   6789..7118    -  promoter       SV40 promoter: SV40 enhancer and early promoter
   7129..7875    -  CDS            Tet-On® 3G: modified rtTA protein that binds tightly to promoters containing the tet operator in the presence of doxycycline
   7894..8404    -  promoter       hPGK promoter: human phosphoglycerate kinase 1 promoter
   8421..8788    +  promoter       TRE3GS promoter: 3rd-generation Tet-responsive promoter that can be activated by binding of Tet-On® 3G, modified to eliminate binding sites for endogenous mammalian transcription factors
   8795..8866    +  CDS            COX4I1 (fragment): COX41_HUMAN - Also known as COX4. Experimental evidence at protein level: Swiss-Prot protein existence level 1. Component of the cytochrome c oxidase, the last enzyme in the mitochondrial electron transport chain which drives oxidative phosphorylation. The respiratory chain contains 3 multisubunit complexes succinate dehydrogenase (complex II, CII), ubiquinol- cytochrome c oxidoreductase (cytochrome b-c1 complex, complex III, CIII) and cytochrome c oxidase (complex IV, CIV), that cooperate to transfer electrons derived from NADH and succinate to molecular oxygen, creating an electrochemical gr
   8867..10261   +  CDS            sthA: STHA_ECO24 - Also known as udhA From Escherichia coli O139:H28 (strain E24377A / ETEC).
  10292..10315   +  CDS            FLAG: FLAG® epitope tag, followed by an enterokinase cleavage site
  10511..10645   -  polyA_signal   SV40 poly(A) signal: SV40 polyadenylation signal
  10689..108     -  misc_feature   cPPT/CTS (across the origin): central polypurine tract and central termination sequence of HIV-1 (lacking the first T)
>Addgene plasmid #218629 | pLVX-TetOne-Puro-mitoEcSTH-FLAG | addgene full sequence | sequence record 432199 | Addgene NGS Result
AATTTTTGTAATTTGTTTTTGTAATTCTTTAGTTTGTATGTCTGTTGCTATTATGTCTACTATTCTTTCC
CCTGCACTGTACCCCCCAATCCCCCCTTTTCTTTTAAAGGCGATACCGTCGAGATCCGTTCACTAATCGA
ATGGATCTGTCTCTGTCTCTCTCTCCACCTTCTTCTTCTATTCCTTCGGGCCTGTCGGGTCCCCTCGGGG
TTGGGAGGTGGGTCTGAAACGATAATGGTGAATATCCCTGCCTAACTCTATTCACTATAGAAAGTACAGC
AAAAACTATTCTTAAACCTACCAAGCCTCCTACTATCATTATGAATAATTTTATATACCACAGCCAATTT
GTTATGTTAAACCAATTCCACAAACTTGCCCATTTATCTAATTCCAATAATTCTTGTTCATTCTTTTCTT
GCTGGTTTTGCGATTCTTCAATTAAGGAGTGTATTAAGCTTGTGTAATTGTTAATTTCTCTGTCCCACTC
CATCCAGGTCGTGTGATTCCAAATCTGTTCCAGAGATTTATTACTCCAACTAGCATTCCAAGGCACAGCA
GTGGTGCAAATGAGTTTTCCAGAGCAACCCCAAATCCCCAGGAGCTGTTGATCCTTTAGGTATCTTTCCA
CAGCCAGGATTCTTGCCTGGAGCTGCTTGATGCCCCAGACTGTGAGTTGCAACAGATGCTGTTGCGCCTC
AATAGCCCTCAGCAAATTGTTCTGCTGCTGCACTATACCAGACAATAATTGTCTGGCCTGTACCGTCAGC
GTCATTGACGCTGCGCCCATAGTGCTTCCTGCTGCTCCCAAGAACCCAAGGAACAAAGCTCCTATTCCCA
CTGCTCTTTTTTCTCTCTGCACCACTCTTCTCTTTGCCTTGGTGGGTGCTACTCCTAATGGTTCAATTTT
TACTACTTTATATTTATATAATTCACTTCTCCAATTGTCCCTCATATCTCCTCCTCCAGGTCTGAAGATC
AGCGGCCGGCCGCTTGCTGTGCGGTGGTCTTACTTTTGTTTTGCTCTTCCTCTATCTTGTCTAAAGCTTC
CTTGGTGTCTTTTATCTCTATCCTTTGATGCACACAATAGAGGGTTGCTACTGTATTATATAATGATCTA
AGTTCTTCTGATCCTGTCTGAAGGGATGGTTGTAGCTGTCCCAGTATTTGTCTACAGCCTTCTGATGTTT
CTAACAGGCCAGGATTAACTGCGAATCGTTCTAGCTCCCTGCTTGCCCATACTATATGTTTTAATTTATA
TTTTTTCTTTCCCCCTGGCCTTAACCGAATTTTTTCCCATCGCGATCTAATTCTCCCCCGCTTAATACTG
ACGCTCTCGCACCCATCTCTCTCCTTCTAGCCTCCGCTAGTCAAAATTTTTGGCGTACTCACCAGTCGCC
GCCCCTCGCCTCTTGCCGTGCGCGCTTCAGCAAGCCGAGTCCTGCGTCGAGAGAGCTCCTCTGGTTTCCC
TTTCGCTTTCAAGTCCCTGTTCGGGCGCCACTGCTAGAGATTTTCCACACTGACTAAAAGGGTCTGAGGG
ATCTCTAGTTACCAGAGTCACACAACAGACGGGCACACACTACTTGAAGCACTCAAGGCAAGCTTTATTG
AGGCTTAAGCAGTGGGTTCCCTAGTTAGCCAGAGAGCTCCCAGGCTCAGATCTGGTCTAACCAGAGAGAC
CCAGTACAGGCAAAAAGCAGCTGCTTATATGCAGGATCTGAGGGCTCGCCACTCCCCAGTCCCGCCCAGG
CCACGCCTCCCTGGAAAGTCCCCAGCGGAAAGTCCCTTGTAGCAAGCTCGATATCAGCAGTTCTTGAAGT
ACTCCGGATGCAGCTCTCGGGCCACGTGATGAAATGCTAGGCGGCTGTCAAACCTCCACTCTAACACTTC
TCTCTCCGGGTCATCCATCCCATGCAGGCTCACAGGGTGTAACAAGCTGGTGTTCTCTCCTTTATTGGCC
TCTTCTACCTTATCTGGCTCAACTGGTACTAGCTTGTAGCACCATCCAAAGGTCAGTGGATATCTGACCC
CTGGCCCTGGTGTGTAGTTCTGCTAATCAGGGAAGTAGCCTTGTGTGTGGTAGATCCACAGATCAAGGAT
ATCTTGTCTTCTTTGGGAGTGAATTAGCCCTTCCAACTACTAAGTTTGTAGTACATATTTAACAAATACA
ATTTCTTTAAAATGAAAATAATTCAGAGGAATCACAGGTTTAGAGTAAATGAAACCACAGGTAATTGGCA
GTGGTAATAGGGTATGGGGTGGGAAGTTTGGGATGATTTTGGTTAGCTTGAGTTATCCAGTTGATCCAGA
CATGATAAGATACATTGATGAGTTTGGACAAACCACAACTAGAATGCAGTGAAAAAAATGCTTTATTTGT
GAAATTTGTGATGCTATTGCTTTATTTGTAACCATTATAAGCTGCAATAAACAAGTTGATCTCCCGATCC
GTCGACGTCAGGTGGCACTTTTCGGGGAAATGTGCGCGGAACCCCTATTTGTTTATTTTTCTAAATACAT
TCAAATATGTATCCGCTCATGAGACAATAACCCTGATAAATGCTTCAATAATATTGAAAAAGGAAGAGTA
TGAGTATTCAACATTTCCGTGTCGCCCTTATTCCCTTTTTTGCGGCATTTTGCCTTCCTGTTTTTGCTCA
CCCAGAAACGCTGGTGAAAGTAAAAGATGCTGAAGATCAGTTGGGTGCACGAGTGGGTTACATCGAACTG
GATCTCAACAGCGGTAAGATCCTTGAGAGTTTTCGCCCCGAAGAACGTTTTCCAATGATGAGCACTTTTA
AAGTTCTGCTATGTGGCGCGGTATTATCCCGTATTGACGCCGGGCAAGAGCAACTCGGTCGCCGCATACA
CTATTCTCAGAATGACTTGGTTGAGTACTCACCAGTCACAGAAAAGCATCTTACGGATGGCATGACAGTA
AGAGAATTATGCAGTGCTGCCATAACCATGAGTGATAACACTGCGGCCAACTTACTTCTGACAACGATCG
GAGGACCGAAGGAGCTAACCGCTTTTTTGCACAACATGGGGGATCATGTAACTCGCCTTGATCGTTGGGA
ACCGGAGCTGAATGAAGCCATACCAAACGACGAGCGTGACACCACGATGCCTGTAGCAATGGCAACAACG
TTGCGCAAACTATTAACTGGCGAACTACTTACTCTAGCTTCCCGGCAACAATTAATAGACTGGATGGAGG
CGGATAAAGTTGCAGGACCACTTCTGCGCTCGGCCCTTCCGGCTGGCTGGTTTATTGCTGATAAATCTGG
AGCCGGTGAGCGTGGGTCTCGCGGTATCATTGCAGCACTGGGGCCAGATGGTAAGCCCTCCCGTATCGTA
GTTATCTACACGACGGGGAGTCAGGCAACTATGGATGAACGAAATAGACAGATCGCTGAGATAGGTGCCT
CACTGATTAAGCATTGGTAACTGTCAGACCAAGTTTACTCATATATACTTTAGATTGATTTAAAACTTCA
TTTTTAATTTAAAAGGATCTAGGTGAAGATCCTTTTTGATAATCTCATGACCAAAATCCCTTAACGTGAG
TTTTCGTTCCACTGAGCGTCAGACCCCGTAGAAAAGATCAAAGGATCTTCTTGAGATCCTTTTTTTCTGC
GCGTAATCTGCTGCTTGCAAACAAAAAAACCACCGCTACCAGCGGTGGTTTGTTTGCCGGATCAAGAGCT
ACCAACTCTTTTTCCGAAGGTAACTGGCTTCAGCAGAGCGCAGATACCAAATACTGTTCTTCTAGTGTAG
CCGTAGTTAGGCCACCACTTCAAGAACTCTGTAGCACCGCCTACATACCTCGCTCTGCTAATCCTGTTAC
CAGTGGCTGCTGCCAGTGGCGATAAGTCGTGTCTTACCGGGTTGGACTCAAGACGATAGTTACCGGATAA
GGCGCAGCGGTCGGGCTGAACGGGGGGTTCGTGCACACAGCCCAGCTTGGAGCGAACGACCTACACCGAA
CTGAGATACCTACAGCGTGAGCTATGAGAAAGCGCCACGCTTCCCGAAGGGAGAAAGGCGGACAGGTATC
CGGTAAGCGGCAGGGTCGGAACAGGAGAGCGCACGAGGGAGCTTCCAGGGGGAAACGCCTGGTATCTTTA
TAGTCCTGTCGGGTTTCGCCACCTCTGACTTGAGCGTCGATTTTTGTGATGCTCGTCAGGGGGGCGGAGC
CTATGGAAAAACGCCAGCAACGCGGCCTTTTTACGGTTCCTGGCCTTTTGCTGGCCTTTTGCTCACATGT
TCTTTCCTGCGTTATCCCCTGATTCTGTGGATAACCGTATTACCGCCTTTGAGTGAGCTGATACCGCTCG
CCGCAGCCGAACGACCGAGCGCAGCGAGTCAGTGAGCGAGGAAGCGGAAGAGCGCCCAATACGCAAACCG
CCTCTCCCCGCGCGTTGGCCGATTCATTAATGCAGCTGGCACGACAGGTTTCCCGACTGGAAAGCGGGCA
GTGAGCGCAACGCAATTAATGTGAGTTAGCTCACTCATTAGGCACCCCAGGCTTTACACTTTATGCTTCC
GGCTCGTATGTTGTGTGGAATTGTGAGCGGATAACAATTTCACACAGGAAACAGCTATGACCATGATTAC
GCCAAGCTCTAGCTAGAGGTCGACGGTAAACGCTAGCAATGTCAAGGCCTCTCACTCTCTGATATTCATT
TCTTTGCAAGTTATAAATACTGAATAATAAGATGACATGAACTACTACTGCTAGAGATTTTCCACACTGA
CTAAAAGGGTCTGAGGGATCTCTAGTTACCAGAGTCACACAACAGACGGGCACACACTACTTGAAGCACT
CAAGGCAAGCTTTATTGAGGCTTAAGCAGTGGGTTCCCTAGTTAGCCAGAGAGCTCCCAGGCTCAGATCT
GGTCTAACCAGAGAGACCCAGTACAGGCAAAAAGCAGCTGCTTATATGCAGGATCTGAGGGCTCGCCACT
CCCCAGTCCCGCCCAGGCCACGCCTCCCTGGAAAGTCCCCAGCGGAAAGTCCCTTGTAGCAAGCTCGATA
TCAGCAGTTCTTGAAGTACTCCGGATGCAGCTCTCGGGCCACGTGATGAAATGCTAGGCGGCTGTCAAAC
CTCCACTCTAACACTTCTCTCTCCGGGTCATCCATCCCATGCAGGCTCACAGGGTGTAACAAGCTGGTGT
TCTCTCCTTTATTGGCCTCTTCTACCTTATCTGGCTCAACTGGTACTAGCTTGTAGCACCATCCAAAGGT
CAGTGGATATCTGACCCCTGGCCCTGGTGTGTAGTTCTGCTAATCAGGGAAGTAGCCTTGTGTGTGGTAG
ATCCACAGATCAAGGATATCTTGTCTTCGTTGGGAGTGAATTAGCCCTTCCAGTCCCCTCTTTTCTTTTA
AAAAGTGGCTAAGATCTACAGCTGCCTTGTAAGTCATTGGTCTTAAAGGTACCTGAGGTGTGACTGGAAA
ACCCACCTCCTCCTCCTCTTGTGCTTCTAGCCAGGCACAATCAGCATTGGTAGCTGCTGTATTGCTACTT
GTGATTGCTCCATGTTTTTCTAGGTCTCGACTGCAGAATTAATTCCAGGCGGGGAGGCGGCCCAAAGGGA
GATCCGACTCGTCTGAGGGCGAAGGCGAAGACGCGGAAGAGGCCGCAGAGCCGGCAGCAGGCCGCGGGAA
GGAAGGTCCGCTGGATTGAGGGCCGAAGGGACGTAGCAGAAGGACGTCCCGCGCAGAATCCAGGTGGCAA
CACAGGCGAGCAGCCATGGAAAGGACGTCAGCTTCCCCGACAACACCACGGAATTGTCAGTGCCCAACAG
CCGAGCCCCTGTCCAGCAGCGGGCAAGGCAGGCGGCGATGAGTTCCGCCGTGGCAATAGGGAGGGGGAAA
GCGAAAGTCCCGGAAAGGAGCTGACAGGTGGTGGCAATGCCCCAACCAGTGGGGGTTGCGTCAGCAAACA
CAGTGCACACCACGCCACGTTGCCTGACAACGGGCCACAACTCCTCATAAAGAGACAGCAACCAGGATTT
ATACAAGGAGGAGAAAATGAAAGCCATACGGGAAGCAATAGCATGATACAAAGGCATTAAAGCAGCGTAT
CCACATAGCGTAAAAGGAGCAACATAGTTAAGAATACCAGTCAATCTTTCACAAATTTTGTAATCCAGAG
GTTGATTGTTCCAGACGCGTTCAGGCACCGGGCTTGCGGGTCATGCACCAGGTGCGCGGTCCTTCGGGCA
CCTCGACGTCGGCGGTGACGGTGAAGCCGAGCCGCTCGTAGAAGGGGAGGTTGCGGGGCGCGGAGGTCTC
CAGGAAGGCGGGCACCCCGGCGCGCTCGGCCGCCTCCACTCCGGGGAGCACGACGGCGCTGCCCAGACCC
TTGCCCTGGTGGTCGGGCGAGACGCCGACGGTGGCCAGGAACCACGCGGGCTCCTTGGGCCGGTGCGGCG
CCAGGAGGCCTTCCATCTGTTGCTGCGCGGCCAGCCGGGAACCGCTCAACTCGGCCATGCGCGGGCCGAT
CTCGGCGAACACCGCCCCCGCTTCGACGCTCTCCGGCGTGGTCCAGACCGCCACCGCGGCGCCGTCGTCC
GCGACCCACACCTTGCCGATGTCGAGCCCGACGCGCGTGAGGAAGAGTTCTTGCAGCTCGGTGACCCGCT
CGATGTGGCGGTCCGGGTCGACGGTGTGGCGCGTGGCGGGGTAGTCGGCGAACGCGGCGGCGAGGGTGCG
TACGGCCCGGGGGACGTCGTCGCGGGTGGCGAGGCGCACCGTGGGCTTGTACTCGGTCATGGTCGCGTTT
TGCAAAAGCCTAGGCCTCCAAAAAAGCCTCCTCACTACTTCTGGAATAGCTCAGAGGCCGAGGCGGCCTC
GGCCTCTGCATAAATAAAAAAAATTAGTCAGCCATGGGGCGGAGAATGGGCGGAACTGGGCGGAGTTAGG
GGCGGGATGGGCGGAGTTAGGGGCGGGACTATGGTTGCTGACTAATTGAGATGCATGCTTTGCATACTTC
TGCCTGCTGGGGAGCCTGGGGACTTTCCACACCTGGTTGCTGACTAATTGAGATGCATGCTTTGCATACT
TCTGCCTGCTGGGGAGCCTGGGGACTTTCCACACCCTAACTGACACACATTCGCGCGTTTACCCGGGGAG
CATGTCAAGGTCAAAATCGTCAAGAGCGTCAGCAGGCAGCATATCAAGGTCAAAGTCGTCAAGGGCATCG
GCTGGGAGCATGTCTAAGTCAAAATCGTCAAGGGCGTCGGTCGGCCCGCCGCTTTCGCACTTTAGCTGTT
TCTCCAGGCCACATATGATTAGTTCCAGGCCGAAAAGGAAGGCAGGTTCGGCTCCCTGCCGGTCGAACAG
CTCAATTGCTTGTTTCAGAAGTGGGGGCATAGAATCGGTGGTAGGTGTCTCTCTTTCCTCTTTTGCTACT
TGATGCTCCTGTTCCTCCAATACGCAGCCCAGTGTAAAGTGGCCCACGGCGGACAGAGCGTACAGTGCGT
TCTCCAGGGAGAAGCCTTGCTGACACAGGAACGCGAGCTGATTTTCCAGGGTTTCGTACTGTTTCTCTGT
TGGGCGGGTGCCGAGATGCACTTTAGCCCCGTCGCGATGTGAGAGGAGAGCACAGCGGTATGACTTGGCG
TTGTTCCGCAGAAAGTCTTGCCATGACTCGCCTTCCAGGGGGCAGGAGTGGGTATGATGCCTGTCCAGCA
TCTCGATTGGCAGGGCATCGAGCAGGGCCCGCTTGTTCTTCACGTGCCAGTACAGGGTAGGCTGCTCAAC
TCCCAGCTTTTGAGCGAGTTTCCTTGTCGTCAGGCCTTCGATACCGACTCCATTGAGTAATTCCAGAGCA
GAGTTTATGACTTTGCTCTTGTCCAGTCTAGACATGGTAATTCGATGATCCCCCTGGGGAGAGAGGTCGG
TGATTCGGTCAACGAGGGAGCCGACTGCCGACGTGCGCTCCGGAGGCTTGCAGAATGCGGAACACCGCGC
GGGCAGGAACAGGGCCCACACTACCGCCCCACACCCCGCCTCCCGCACCGCCCCTTCCCGGCCGCTGCTC
TCGGCGCGCCCTGCTGAGCAGCCGCTATTGGCCACAGCCCATCGCGGTCGGCGCGCTGCCATTGCTCCCT
GGCGCTGTCCGTCTGCGAGGGTACTAGTGAGACGTGCGGCTTCCGTTTGTCACGTCCGGCACGCCGCGAA
CCGCAAGGAACCTTCCCGACTTAGGGGCGGAGCAGGAAGCGTCGCCGGGGGGCCCACAAGGGTAGCGGCG
AAGATCCGGGTGACGCTGCGAACGGACGTGAAGAATGTGCGAGACCCAGGGTCGGCGCCGCTGCGTTTCC
CGGAACCACGCCCAGAGCAGCCGCGTCCCTGCGCAAACCCAGGGCTGCCTTGGAAAAGGCGCAACCCCAA
CCCCGTGGAATTATCACCTCGAGTTTACTCCCTATCAGTGATAGAGAACGTATGAAGAGTTTACTCCCTA
TCAGTGATAGAGAACGTATGCAGACTTTACTCCCTATCAGTGATAGAGAACGTATAAGGAGTTTACTCCC
TATCAGTGATAGAGAACGTATGACCAGTTTACTCCCTATCAGTGATAGAGAACGTATCTACAGTTTACTC
CCTATCAGTGATAGAGAACGTATATCCAGTTTACTCCCTATCAGTGATAGAGAACGTATAAGCTTTGCTT
ATGTAAACCAGGGCGCCTATAAAAGAGTGCTGATTTTTTGAGTAAACTTCAATTCCACAACACTTTTGTC
TTATACCAACTTTCCGTACCACTTCCTACCCTCGTAAAGAATTCATGCTGGCCACCAGGGTCTTTAGCCT
GGTGGGCAAAAGAGCCATCTCCACATCCGTCTGCGTGAGAGCCCATCCCCACAGCTACGATTACGACGCC
ATCGTGATCGGCAGCGGACCCGGTGGAGAAGGCGCTGCCATGGGTTTAGTCAAGCAAGGTGCTAGGGTGG
CCGTCATTGAGAGGTACCAGAATGTGGGCGGCGGCTGTACCCACTGGGGAACAATCCCTAGCAAAGCTTT
AAGGCACGCCGTGTCTCGTATCATTGAGTTCAACCAGAACCCTTTATACTCCGACCACTCTCGTTTATTA
AGAAGCAGCTTCGCCGACATTTTAAACCACGCCGATAACGTCATCAACCAACAGACCAGAATGAGGCAAG
GTTTCTACGAGAGGAACCACTGCGAGATTTTACAAGGTAACGCTAGATTCGTGGACGAACACACTTTAGC
CCTCGACTGCCCCGATGGCTCCGTGGAGACTTTAACAGCCGAGAAGTTCGTGATTGCTTGTGGCAGCAGA
CCCTACCACCCCACCGACGTGGACTTCACCCACCCTCGTATCTATGACAGCGACAGCATTTTAAGCATGC
ATCACGAGCCCAGACACGTGCTGATCTACGGCGCCGGCGTGATCGGCTGCGAGTACGCTAGCATCTTTCG
TGGAATGGACGTGAAGGTGGATTTAATCAACACTCGTGATAGGCTGCTCGCCTTTCTGGATCAAGAAATG
AGCGATTCTTTAAGCTACCACTTCTGGAACTCCGGAGTCGTGATTCGTCACAACGAGGAGTACGAGAAGA
TTGAGGGCTGCGACGACGGCGTGATCATGCATTTAAAGTCCGGCAAGAAGCTGAAGGCCGACTGTTTACT
CTATGCCAACGGTCGTACCGGCAACACCGACTCTTTAGCTCTCCAGAACATCGGACTGGAGACCGACTCT
CGTGGCCAGCTGAAAGTGAACAGCATGTACCAGACAGCCCAGCCCCATGTGTACGCCGTGGGAGATGTGA
TCGGCTACCCTTCTTTAGCTTCCGCCGCTTACGACCAAGGTCGTATCGCTGCTCAAGCTTTAGTCAAAGG
AGAGGCCACCGCCCATTTAATCGAGGACATTCCCACCGGCATCTACACCATCCCCGAGATCAGCAGCGTG
GGCAAGACAGAGCAGCAGCTGACCGCCATGAAAGTCCCTTACGAGGTGGGAAGAGCCCAGTTCAAACATT
TAGCTCGTGCCCAGATCGTGGGCATGAACGTGGGCACCCTCAAGATCCTCTTTCATCGTGAGACCAAGGA
GATTCTGGGCATCCACTGTTTCGGAGAGAGAGCTGCTGAGATCATCCACATTGGCCAAGCTATCATGGAA
CAGAAGGGCGGCGGCAACACCATCGAGTACTTCGTGAACACCACCTTCAACTACCCCACCATGGCCGAAG
CCTATCGTGTGGCCGCCCTCAATGGTTTAAACAGACTGTTCGGTGGATCTGGTGGATCTGGTGGATCTAT
GGATTACAAGGATGACGATGACAAGTAAACCGGTGCCGGCGGATCCAGACCACCTCCCCTGCGAGCTAAG
CTGGACAGCCAATGACGGGTAAGAGAGTGACATTTTTCACTAACCTAAGACAGGAGGGCCGTCAGAGCTA
CTGCCTAATCCAAAGACGGGTAAAAGTGATAAAAATGTATCACTCCAACCTAAGACAGGCGCAGCTTCCG
AGGGATTTGAGATCCAGACATGATAAGATACATTGATGAGTTTGGACAAACCAAAACTAGAATGCAGTGA
AAAAAATGCCTTATTTGTGAAATTTGTGATGCTATTGCCTTATTTGTAACCATTATAAGCTGCAATAAAC
AAGTTAAGTCGATAAACTGGATCTCTGCTGTCCCTGTAATAAACCCGAAAATTTTG
