>Addgene plasmid #218629 | pLVX-TetOne-Puro-mitoEcSTH-FLAG | depositor partial sequence | sequence record 426504 | mitoEcSTH
GAATTCATGCTGGCCACCAGGGTCTTTAGCCTGGTGGGCAAAAGAGCCATCTCCACATCCGTCTGCGTGA
GAGCCCATCCCCACAGCTACGATTACGACGCCATCGTGATCGGCAGCGGACCCGGTGGAGAAGGCGCTGC
CATGGGTTTAGTCAAGCAAGGTGCTAGGGTGGCCGTCATTGAGAGGTACCAGAATGTGGGCGGCGGCTGT
ACCCACTGGGGAACAATCCCTAGCAAAGCTTTAAGGCACGCCGTGTCTCGTATCATTGAGTTCAACCAGA
ACCCTTTATACTCCGACCACTCTCGTTTATTAAGAAGCAGCTTCGCCGACATTTTAAACCACGCCGATAA
CGTCATCAACCAACAGACCAGAATGAGGCAAGGTTTCTACGAGAGGAACCACTGCGAGATTTTACAAGGT
AACGCTAGATTCGTGGACGAACACACTTTAGCCCTCGACTGCCCCGATGGCTCCGTGGAGACTTTAACAG
CCGAGAAGTTCGTGATTGCTTGTGGCAGCAGACCCTACCACCCCACCGACGTGGACTTCACCCACCCTCG
TATCTATGACAGCGACAGCATTTTAAGCATGCATCACGAGCCCAGACACGTGCTGATCTACGGCGCCGGC
GTGATCGGCTGCGAGTACGCTAGCATCTTTCGTGGAATGGACGTGAAGGTGGATTTAATCAACACTCGTG
ATAGGCTGCTCGCCTTTCTGGATCAAGAAATGAGCGATTCTTTAAGCTACCACTTCTGGAACTCCGGAGT
CGTGATTCGTCACAACGAGGAGTACGAGAAGATTGAGGGCTGCGACGACGGCGTGATCATGCATTTAAAG
TCCGGCAAGAAGCTGAAGGCCGACTGTTTACTCTATGCCAACGGTCGTACCGGCAACACCGACTCTTTAG
CTCTCCAGAACATCGGACTGGAGACCGACTCTCGTGGCCAGCTGAAAGTGAACAGCATGTACCAGACAGC
CCAGCCCCATGTGTACGCCGTGGGAGATGTGATCGGCTACCCTTCTTTAGCTTCCGCCGCTTACGACCAA
GGTCGTATCGCTGCTCAAGCTTTAGTCAAAGGAGAGGCCACCGCCCATTTAATCGAGGACATTCCCACCG
GCATCTACACCATCCCCGAGATCAGCAGCGTGGGCAAGACAGAGCAGCAGCTGACCGCCATGAAAGTCCC
TTACGAGGTGGGAAGAGCCCAGTTCAAACATTTAGCTCGTGCCCAGATCGTGGGCATGAACGTGGGCACC
CTCAAGATCCTCTTTCATCGTGAGACCAAGGAGATTCTGGGCATCCACTGTTTCGGAGAGAGAGCTGCTG
AGATCATCCACATTGGCCAAGCTATCATGGAACAGAAGGGCGGCGGCAACACCATCGAGTACTTCGTGAA
CACCACCTTCAACTACCCCACCATGGCCGAAGCCTATCGTGTGGCCGCCCTCAATGGTTTAAACAGACTG
TTCGGTGGATCTGGTGGATCTGGTGGATCTATGGATTACAAGGATGACGATGACAAGTAAACCGGT
